>Addgene plasmid #144881 | TFORF3405 | addgene full sequence | sequence record 404447 | Addgene NGS Result
TTAATGTAGTCTTATGCAATACTCTTGTAGTCTTGCAACATGGTAACGATGAGTTAGCAACATGCCTTAC
AAGGAGAGAAAAAGCACCGTGCATGCCGATTGGTGGAAGTAAGGTGGTACGATCGTGCCTTATTAGGAAG
GCAACAGACGGGTCTGACATGGATTGGACGAACCACTGAATTGCCGCATTGCAGAGATATTGTATTTAAG
TGCCTAGCTCGATACATAAACGGGTCTCTCTGGTTAGACCAGATCTGAGCCTGGGAGCTCTCTGGCTAAC
TAGGGAACCCACTGCTTAAGCCTCAATAAAGCTTGCCTTGAGTGCTTCAAGTAGTGTGTGCCCGTCTGTT
GTGTGACTCTGGTAACTAGAGATCCCTCAGACCCTTTTAGTCAGTGTGGAAAATCTCTAGCAGTGGCGCC
CGAACAGGGACTTGAAAGCGAAAGGGAAACCAGAGGAGCTCTCTCGACGCAGGACTCGGCTTGCTGAAGC
GCGCACGGCAAGAGGCGAGGGGCGGCGACTGGTGAGTACGCCAAAAATTTTGACTAGCGGAGGCTAGAAG
GAGAGAGATGGGTGCGAGAGCGTCAGTATTAAGCGGGGGAGAATTAGATCGCGATGGGAAAAAATTCGGT
TAAGGCCAGGGGGAAAGAAAAAATATAAATTAAAACATATAGTATGGGCAAGCAGGGAGCTAGAACGATT
CGCAGTTAATCCTGGCCTGTTAGAAACATCAGAAGGCTGTAGACAAATACTGGGACAGCTACAACCATCC
CTTCAGACAGGATCAGAAGAACTTAGATCATTATATAATACAGTAGCAACCCTCTATTGTGTGCATCAAA
GGATAGAGATAAAAGACACCAAGGAAGCTTTAGACAAGATAGAGGAAGAGCAAAACAAAAGTAAGACCAC
CGCACAGCAAGCGGCCGCTGATCTTCAGACCTGGAGGAGGAGATATGAGGGACAATTGGAGAAGTGAATT
ATATAAATATAAAGTAGTAAAAATTGAACCATTAGGAGTAGCACCCACCAAGGCAAAGAGAAGAGTGGTG
CAGAGAGAAAAAAGAGCAGTGGGAATAGGAGCTTTGTTCCTTGGGTTCTTGGGAGCAGCAGGAAGCACTA
TGGGCGCAGCGTCAATGACGCTGACGGTACAGGCCAGACAATTATTGTCTGGTATAGTGCAGCAGCAGAA
CAATTTGCTGAGGGCTATTGAGGCGCAACAGCATCTGTTGCAACTCACAGTCTGGGGCATCAAGCAGCTC
CAGGCAAGAATCCTGGCTGTGGAAAGATACCTAAAGGATCAACAGCTCCTGGGGATTTGGGGTTGCTCTG
GAAAACTCATTTGCACCACTGCTGTGCCTTGGAATGCTAGTTGGAGTAATAAATCTCTGGAACAGATTTG
GAATCACACGACCTGGATGGAGTGGGACAGAGAAATTAACAATTACACAAGCTTAATACACTCCTTAATT
GAAGAATCGCAAAACCAGCAAGAAAAGAATGAACAAGAATTATTGGAATTAGATAAATGGGCAAGTTTGT
GGAATTGGTTTAACATAACAAATTGGCTGTGGTATATAAAATTATTCATAATGATAGTAGGAGGCTTGGT
AGGTTTAAGAATAGTTTTTGCTGTACTTTCTATAGTGAATAGAGTTAGGCAGGGATATTCACCATTATCG
TTTCAGACCCACCTCCCAACCCCGAGGGGACCCATGCATTGCATCTCAATTAGTCAGCAACCAGGTGTGG
AAAGTCCCCAGGCTCCCCAGCAGGCAGAAGTATGCAAAGCATGCGTCTCAATTAGTCAGCAACCATAGTC
CCGCCCCTAACTCCGCCCATCCCGCCCCTAACTCCGCCCAGTTCCGCCCATTCTCCGCCCCATGGCTGAC
TAATTTTTTTTATTTATGCAGAGGCCGAGGCCGCCTCGGCCTCTGAGCTATTCCAGAAGTAGTGAGGAGG
CTTTTTTGGAGGCCTAGGCTTTTGCAAAAAGCTTTCTAGAGGTACCACCGGAGCTTACCATGACCGAGTA
CAAGCCCACGGTGCGCCTCGCCACCCGCGACGACGTCCCCAGGGCCGTACGCACCCTCGCCGCCGCGTTC
GCCGACTACCCCGCCACGCGCCACACCGTCGATCCGGACCGCCACATCGAGCGGGTCACCGAGCTGCAAG
AACTCTTCCTCACGCGCGTCGGGCTCGACATCGGCAAGGTGTGGGTCGCGGACGACGGCGCCGCCGTGGC
GGTCTGGACCACGCCGGAGAGCGTCGAAGCGGGGGCGGTGTTCGCCGAGATCGGCCCGCGCATGGCCGAG
TTGAGCGGTTCCCGGCTGGCCGCGCAGCAACAGATGGAAGGCCTCCTGGCGCCGCACCGGCCCAAGGAGC
CCGCGTGGTTCCTGGCCACCGTCGGCGTCTCGCCCGACCACCAGGGCAAGGGTCTGGGCAGCGCCGTCGT
GCTCCCCGGAGTGGAGGCGGCCGAGCGCGCCGGGGTGCCCGCCTTCCTGGAGACCTCCGCGCCCCGCAAC
CTCCCCTTCTACGAGCGGCTCGGCTTCACCGTCACCGCCGACGTCGAGGTGCCCGAAGGACCGCGCACCT
GGTGCATGACCCGCAAGCCCGGTGCCAGTTAACGAATTCTAGATCTTGAGACAAATGGCAGTATTCATCC
ACAATTTTAAAAGAAAAGGGGGGATTGGGGGGTACAGTGCAGGGGAAAGAATAGTAGACATAATAGCAAC
AGACATACAAACTAAAGAATTACAAAAACAAATTACAAAAATTCAAAATTTTCGGGTTTATTACAGGGAC
AGCAGAGATCCACTTTGGCGCCGGCTCGAGGCCTGCAGGTGCAAAGATGGATAAAGTTTTAAACAGAGAG
GAATCTTTGCAGCTAATGGACCTTCTAGGTCTTGAAAGGAGTGGGAATTGGCTCCGGTGCCCGTCAGTGG
GCAGAGCGCACATCGCCCACAGTCCCCGAGAAGTTGGGGGGAGGGGTCGGCAATTGAACCGGTGCCTAGA
GAAGGTGGCGCGGGGTAAACTGGGAAAGTGATGTCGTGTACTGGCTCCGCCTTTTTCCCGAGGGTGGGGG
AGAACCGTATATAAGTGCAGTAGTCGCCGTGAACGTTCTTTTTCGCAACGGGTTTGCCGCCAGAACACAG
GTAAGTGCCGTGTGTGGTTCCCGCGGGCCTGGCCTCTTTACGGGTTATGGCCCTTGCGTGCCTTGAATTA
CTTCCACCTGGCTGCAGTACGTGATTCTTGATCCCGAGCTTCGGGTTGGAAGTGGGTGGGAGAGTTCGAG
GCCTTGCGCTTAAGGAGCCCCTTCGCCTCGTGCTTGAGTTGAGGCCTGGCCTGGGCGCTGGGGCCGCCGC
GTGCGAATCTGGTGGCACCTTCGCGCCTGTCTCGCTGCTTTCGATAAGTCTCTAGCCATTTAAAATTTTT
GATGACCTGCTGCGACGCTTTTTTTCTGGCAAGATAGTCTTGTAAATGCGGGCCAAGATCTGCACACTGG
TATTTCGGTTTTTGGGGCCGCGGGCGGCGACGGGGCCCGTGCGTCCCAGCGCACATGTTCGGCGAGGCGG
GGCCTGCGAGCGCGGCCACCGAGAATCGGACGGGGGTAGTCTCAAGCTGGCCGGCCTGCTCTGGTGCCTG
GCCTCGCGCCGCCGTGTATCGCCCCGCCCTGGGCGGCAAGGCTGGCCCGGTCGGCACCAGTTGCGTGAGC
GGAAAGATGGCCGCTTCCCGGCCCTGCTGCAGGGAGCTCAAAATGGAGGACGCGGCGCTCGGGAGAGCGG
GCGGGTGAGTCACCCACACAAAGGAAAAGGGCCTTTCCGTCCTCAGCCGTCGCTTCATGTGACTCCACGG
AGTACCGGGCGCCGTCCAGGCACCTCGATTAGTTCTCGAGCTTTTGGAGTACGTCGTCTTTAGGTTGGGG
GGAGGGGTTTTATGCGATGGAGTTTCCCCACACTGAGTGGGTGGAGACTGAAGTTAGGCCAGCTTGGCAC
TTGATGTAATTCTCCTTGGAATTTGCCCTTTTTGAGTTTGGATCTTGGTTCATTCTCAAGCCTCAGACAG
TGGTTCAAAGTTTTTTTCTTCCATTTCAGGTGTCGTGAGGCTAGCATCGATTGATCAACAAGTTTGTACA
AAAAAGTTGGCATGAATGTGCGGAGGGTGGAAAGCATTTCGGCTCAGCTGGAGGAGGCCAGCTCTACAGG
CGGTTTCCTGTACGCTCAGAACAGCACCAAGCGCAGCATTAAAGAGCGGCTCATGAAGCTCTTGCCCTGC
TCAGCTGCCAAAACGTCGTCTCCTGCTATTCAAAACAGCGTGGAAGATGAACTGGAGATGGCCACCGTCA
GGCATCGGCCCGAAGCCCTTGAGCTTCTGGAAGCCCAGAGCAAATTTACCAAGAAAGAGCTTCAGATCCT
TTACAGAGGATTTAAGAACGAATGCCCCAGTGGTGTTGTTAATGAAGAAACCTTCAAAGAGATTTACTCG
CAGTTCTTTCCACAGGGAGACTCTACAACATATGCACATTTTCTGTTCAATGCATTTGATACAGACCACA
ATGGAGCTGTGAGTTTCGAGGATTTCATCAAAGGTCTTTCCATTTTGCTCCGGGGGACAGTACAAGAAAA
ACTCAATTGGGCATTTAATCTGTATGACATAAATAAAGATGGCTACATCACTAAAGAGGAAATGCTTGAT
ATAATGAAAGCAATATACGATATGATGGGTAAATGTACATATCCTGTCCTCAAAGAAGATGCTCCCAGAC
AACACGTTGAAACATTTTTTCAGAAAATGGACAAAAATAAAGATGGGGTTGTTACCATAGATGAGTTCAT
TGAAAGCTGCCAAAAAGATGAAAACATAATGCGCTCCATGCAGCTCTTTGAAAATGTGATTTACCCAACT
TTCTTGTACAAAGTGGTTGATATCGGTAAGCCTATCCCTAACCCTCTCCTCGGTCTCGATTCTACGTAGT
AATGAACTAGTCCGTAACTTGAAAGTATTTCGATTTCTTGGCTTTATATATCTTGTGGAAAGGACGAGAT
GACTATTTTGACTTTCTTTCTACGCGTTAAGTCGACAATCAACCTCTGGATTACAAAATTTGTGAAAGAT
TGACTGGTATTCTTAACTATGTTGCTCCTTTTACGCTATGTGGATACGCTGCTTTAATGCCTTTGTATCA
TGCTATTGCTTCCCGTATGGCTTTCATTTTCTCCTCCTTGTATAAATCCTGGTTGCTGTCTCTTTATGAG
GAGTTGTGGCCCGTTGTCAGGCAACGTGGCGTGGTGTGCACTGTGTTTGCTGACGCAACCCCCACTGGTT
GGGGCATTGCCACCACCTGTCAGCTCCTTTCCGGGACTTTCGCTTTCCCCCTCCCTATTGCCACGGCGGA
ACTCATCGCCGCCTGCCTTGCCCGCTGCTGGACAGGGGCTCGGCTGTTGGGCACTGACAATTCCGTGGTG
TTGTCGGGGAAATCATCGTCCTTTCCTTGGCTGCTCGCCTGTGTTGCCACCTGGATTCTGCGCGGGACGT
CCTTCTGCTACGTCCCTTCGGCCCTCAATCCAGCGGACCTTCCTTCCCGCGGCCTGCTGCCGGCTCTGCG
GCCTCTTCCGCGTCTTCGCCTTCGCCCTCAGACGAGTCGGATCTCCCTTTGGGCCGCCTCCCCGCGTCGA
CTTTAAGACCAATGACTTACAAGGCAGCTGTAGATCTTAGCCACTTTTTAAAAGAAAAGGGGGGACTGGA
AGGGCTAATTCACTCCCAACGAAGACAAGATCTGCTTTTTGCTTGTACTGGGTCTCTCTGGTTAGACCAG
ATCTGAGCCTGGGAGCTCTCTGGCTAACTAGGGAACCCACTGCTTAAGCCTCAATAAAGCTTGCCTTGAG
TGCTTCAAGTAGTGTGTGCCCGTCTGTTGTGTGACTCTGGTAACTAGAGATCCCTCAGACCCTTTTAGTC
AGTGTGGAAAATCTCTAGCAGTACGTATAGTAGTTCATGTCATCTTATTATTCAGTATTTATAACTTGCA
AAGAAATGAATATCAGAGAGTGAGAGGAACTTGTTTATTGCAGCTTATAATGGTTACAAATAAAGCAATA
GCATCACAAATTTCACAAATAAAGCATTTTTTTCACTGCATTCTAGTTGTGGTTTGTCCAAACTCATCAA
TGTATCTTATCATGTCTGGCTCTAGCTATCCCGCCCCTAACTCCGCCCATCCCGCCCCTAACTCCGCCCA
GTTCCGCCCATTCTCCGCCCCATGGCTGACTAATTTTTTTTATTTATGCAGAGGCCGAGGCCGCCTCGGC
CTCTGAGCTATTCCAGAAGTAGTGAGGAGGCTTTTTTGGAGGCCTAGGGACGTACCCAATTCGCCCTATA
GTGAGTCGTATTACGCGCGCTCACTGGCCGTCGTTTTACAACGTCGTGACTGGGAAAACCCTGGCGTTAC
CCAACTTAATCGCCTTGCAGCACATCCCCCTTTCGCCAGCTGGCGTAATAGCGAAGAGGCCCGCACCGAT
CGCCCTTCCCAACAGTTGCGCAGCCTGAATGGCGAATGGG
[124 nt withheld, positions 6551-6674]
C
[91 nt withheld, positions 6676-6766]
A
[49 nt withheld, positions 6768-6816]
CCTTTGACGTTGGAGTCCACGTTCTTT
[37 nt withheld, positions 6844-6880]
ACCCTATCTCGGTCTATTCTTTTGATTTATAAGGGATTTTGCCGATTTCGGCCTATTGGTTAAAAAATGA
GCTGATTTAACAAAAATTTAACGCGAATTTTAACAAAATATTAACGCTTACAATTTAGGTGGCACTTTTC
GGGGAAATGTGCGCGGAACCCCTATTTGTTTATTTTTCTAAATACATTCAAATATGTATCCGCTCATGAG
ACAATAACCCTGATAAATGCTTCAATAATATTGAAAAAGGAAGAGTATGAGTATTCAACATTTCCGTGTC
GCCCTTATTCCCTTTTTTGCGGCATTTTGCCTTCCTGTTTTTGCTCACCCAGAAACGCTGGTGAAAGTAA
AAGATGCTGAAGATCAGTTGGGTGCACGAGTGGGTTACATCGAACTGGATCTCAACAGCGGTAAGATCCT
TGAGAGTTTTCGCCCCGAAGAACGTTTTCCAATGATGAGCACTTTTAAAGTTCTGCTATGTGGCGCGGTA
TTATCCCGTATTGACGCCGGGCAAGAGCAACTCGGTCGCCGCATACACTATTCTCAGAATGACTTGGTTG
AGTACTCACCAGTCACAGAAAAGCATCTTACGGATGGCATGACAGTAAGAGAATTATGCAGTGCTGCCAT
AACCATGAGTGATAACACTGCGGCCAACTTACTTCTGACAACGATCGGAGGACCGAAGGAGCTAACCGCT
TTTTTGCACAACATGGGGGATCATGTAACTCGCCTTGATCGTTGGGAACCGGAGCTGAATGAAGCCATAC
CAAACGACGAGCGTGACACCACGATGCCTGTAGCAATGGCAACAACGTTGCGCAAACTATTAACTGGCGA
ACTACTTACTCTAGCTTCCCGGCAACAATTAATAGACTGGATGGAGGCGGATAAAGTTGCAGGACCACTT
CTGCGCTCGGCCCTTCCGGCTGGCTGGTTTATTGCTGATAAATCTGGAGCCGGTGAGCGTGGGTCTCGCG
GTATCATTGCAGCACTGGGGCCAGATGGTAAGCCCTCCCGTATCGTAGTTATCTACACGACGGGGAGTCA
GGCAACTATGGATGAACGAAATAGACAGATCGCTGAGATAGGTGCCTCACTGATTAAGCATTGGTAACTG
TCAGACCAAGTTTACTCATATATACTTTAGATTGATTTAAAACTTCATTTTTAATTTAAAAGGATCTAGG
TGAAGATCCTTTTTGATAATCTCATGACCAAAATCCCTTAACGTGAGTTTTCGTTCCACTGAGCGTCAGA
CCCCGTAGAAAAGATCAAAGGATCTTCTTGAGATCCTTTTTTTCTGCGCGTAATCTGCTGCTTGCAAACA
AAAAAACCACCGCTACCAGCGGTGGTTTGTTTGCCGGATCAAGAGCTACCAACTCTTTTTCCGAAGGTAA
CTGGCTTCAGCAGAGCGCAGATACCAAATACTGTTCTTCTAGTGTAGCCGTAGTTAGGCCACCACTTCAA
GAACTCTGTAGCACCGCCTACATACCTCGCTCTGCTAATCCTGTTACCAGTGGCTGCTGCCAGTGGCGAT
AAGTCGTGTCTTACCGGGTTGGACTCAAGACGATAGTTACCGGATAAGGCGCAGCGGTCGGGCTGAACGG
GGGGTTCGTGCACACAGCCCAGCTTGGAGCGAACGACCTACACCGAACTGAGATACCTACAGCGTGAGCT
ATGAGAAAGCGCCACGCTTCCCGAAGGGAGAAAGGCGGACAGGTATCCGGTAAGCGGCAGGGTCGGAACA
GGAGAGCGCACGAGGGAGCTTCCAGGGGGAAACGCCTGGTATCTTTATAGTCCTGTCGGGTTTCGCCACC
TCTGACTTGAGCGTCGATTTTTGTGATGCTCGTCAGGGGGGCGGAGCCTATGGAAAAACGCCAGCAACGC
GGCCTTTTTACGGTTCCTGGCCTTTTGCTGGCCTTTTGCTCACATGTTCTTTCCTGCGTTATCCCCTGAT
TCTGTGGATAACCGTATTACCGCCTTTGAGTGAGCTGATACCGCTCGCCGCAGCCGAACGACCGAGCGCA
GCGAGTCAGTGAGCGAGGAAGCGGAAGAGCGCCCAATACGCAAACCGCCTCTCCCCGCGCGTTGGCCGAT
TCATTAATGCAGCTGGCACGACAGGTTTCCCGACTGGAAAGCGGGCAGTGAGCGCAACGCAATTAATGTG
AGTTAGCTCACTCATTAGGCACCCCAGGCTTTACACTTTATGCTTCCGGCTCGTATGTTGTGTGGAATTG
TGAGCGGATAACAATTTCACACAGGAAACAGCTATGACCATGATTACGCCAAGCGCGCAATTAACCCTCA
CTAAAGGGAACAAAAGCTGGAGCTGCAAGC
Features (pLannotate 1.2.2; 34 found; start..end, strand, type, name):
      5..231     +  promoter       RSV promoter: Rous sarcoma virus enhancer/promoter
    232..412     +  LTR            5' LTR (truncated): truncated 5' long terminal repeat (LTR) from HIV-1
    459..584     +  misc_feature   HIV-1 Ψ: packaging signal of human immunodeficiency virus type 1
    568..931     +  CDS            HIV-1 gag (fragment): gag protein from human immunodeficiency virus 1; gag
   1077..1310    +  misc_feature   RRE: The Rev response element (RRE) of HIV-1 allows for Rev-dependent mRNA export from the nucleus to the cytoplasm.
   1687..1713    +  CDS            Rev (fragment): human immunodeficiency virus 1 (HIV-1) Rev protein; rev; enhances nuclear export of unspliced and incompletely spliced viral mRNAs
   1720..1743    +  promoter       SV40 promoter (fragment): SV40 early promoter
   1744..1815    +  promoter       SV40 promoter (fragment): SV40 enhancer and early promoter
   1839..1974    +  rep_origin     SV40 ori: SV40 origin of replication
   2020..2616    +  CDS            PuroR (fragment): puromycin N-acetyltransferase; pac from Streptomyces; confers resistance to puromycin
   2665..2782    +  misc_feature   cPPT/CTS: central polypurine tract and central termination sequence of HIV-1
   2847..2913    +  CDS            small t antigen (fragment): SV40 (simian virus 40) small t antigen
   2920..4098    +  promoter       EF-1α promoter: strong constitutive promoter for human elongation factor EF-1α
   4119..4136    +  protein_bind   attB1 (fragment): mutant version of attB; core recombination site for the Gateway® BP reaction BP Clonase™
   4142..4891    +  CDS            KCNIP4: KCIP4_HUMAN - Also known as CALP, KCHIP4. Experimental evidence at protein level: Swiss-Prot protein existence level 1. Regulatory subunit of Kv4/D (Shal)-type voltage-gated rapidly inactivating A-type potassium channels. Modulates KCND2 channel density, inactivation kinetics and rate of recovery from inactivation in a calcium-dependent and isoform-specific manner (PubMed:11847232, PubMed:18957440, PubMed:23576435). Modulates KCND3/Kv4.3 currents (PubMed:23576435). Isoform 4 does not increase KCND2 expression at the cell membrane (PubMed:18957440). Isoform 4 retains KCND3 in the endoplasmic re
   4893..4917    -  protein_bind   attB2: mutant version of attB; recombination site for the Gateway® BP reaction BP Clonase™
   4925..4966    +  CDS            V5 tag: epitope tag from simian virus 5
   4982..5035    +  promoter       U6 promoter (fragment): RNA polymerase III promoter for human U6 snRNA
   5077..5665    +  misc_feature   WPRE: woodchuck hepatitis virus posttranscriptional regulatory element
   5716..5735    +  misc_feature   cPPT/CTS (fragment): central polypurine tract and central termination sequence of HIV-1
   5737..5970    +  LTR            3' LTR (ΔU3): self-inactivating 3' long terminal repeat (LTR) from HIV-1
   6048..6169    +  polyA_signal   SV40 poly(A) signal: SV40 polyadenylation signal
   6209..6344    +  rep_origin     SV40 ori: SV40 origin of replication
   6365..6383    -  promoter       T7 promoter: promoter for bacteriophage T7 RNA polymerase
   6391..6546    +  CDS            lacZα (fragment): LacZα fragment of β-galactosidase; lacZ fragment
   6551..6979    +  rep_origin     f1 ori (sequence partly withheld): f1 bacteriophage origin of replication; arrow indicates direction of (+) strand synthesis
   7032..7136    +  promoter       AmpR promoter: bla
   7137..7997    +  CDS            AmpR: β-lactamase; bla; confers resistance to ampicillin, carbenicillin, and related antibiotics
   8168..8756    +  rep_origin     ori: high-copy-number ColE1/pMB1/pBR322/pUC origin of replication
   8939..9031    +  CDS            lacI (fragment): lac repressor; lacI; The lac repressor binds to the lac operator to inhibit transcription in E. coli. This inhibition can be relieved by adding lactose or isopropyl-β-D-thiogalactopyranoside (IPTG).
   9044..9065    +  protein_bind   CAP binding site: CAP binding activates transcription in the presence of cAMP. E. coli catabolite activator protein
   9080..9110    +  promoter       lac promoter: promoter for the E. coli lac operon
   9118..9134    +  protein_bind   lac operator: The lac repressor binds to the lac operator to inhibit transcription in E. coli. This inhibition can be relieved by adding lactose or isopropyl-β-D-thiogalactopyranoside (IPTG). lac repressor encoded by lacI
   9179..9197    +  promoter       T3 promoter: promoter for bacteriophage T3 RNA polymerase
