[The description below was written by a language model from this plasmid's Addgene catalogue record and pLannotate feature annotations shown in this document.]
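Description:
TFORF3405 is a third-generation-style, self-inactivating lentiviral expression plasmid built on the pLX_TRC317 backbone, carrying the human KCNIP4 open reading frame as one member of a barcoded transcription factor ORF collection. In bacteria it is maintained through a high-copy ColE1/pUC-type origin and selected with ampicillin via the β-lactamase gene; an f1 origin and remnants of a lac/T7/T3 cloning region are also present in the backbone. The depositor notes that recombination can occur during propagation, as is common for plasmids carrying repeated LTRs.

The viral portion begins with an RSV promoter fused to a truncated HIV-1 5' LTR, which drives Tat-independent production of the genomic RNA in packaging cells, followed by the Ψ packaging signal, a gag fragment, the Rev response element for nuclear export, and a cPPT/CTS element that aids nuclear import of the provirus. It ends with a ΔU3 3' LTR that disables LTR promoter activity after integration. Within the provirus, an SV40 promoter drives puromycin N-acetyltransferase for selection of transduced mammalian cells. Downstream, a separate EF-1α promoter expresses KCNIP4, which was inserted by Gateway recombination, flanked by attB1 and attB2 sites, and fused to a C-terminal V5 epitope tag. A WPRE following the cassette enhances transcript stability and expression. The unique 24-bp barcode described in the catalogue entry is not annotated as a distinct feature in the table. The construct is intended for overexpression of the ORF, either individually or in pooled screens such as directed differentiation studies, where the barcode identifies which ORF each cell received.
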