Addgene plasmid #144881: TFORF3405
Purpose: Lentiviral vector for overexpressing transcription factor ORFs with unique 24-bp barcodes. Barcodes facilitate identification of transcription factors in pooled screens.
Depositing lab: Feng Zhang. Depositing organization: Broad Institute. Publication: A transcription factor atlas of directed differentiation. Joung J, Ma S, Tay T, Geiger-Schuller KR, Kirchgatterer PC, Verdine VK, Guo B, Arias-Garcia MA, Allen WE, Singh A, Kuksenko O, Abudayyeh OO, Gootenberg JS, Fu Z, Macrae RK, Buenrostro JD, Regev A, Zhang F. Cell. 2023 Jan 5;186(1):209-229.e26. doi: 10.1016/j.cell.2022.11.026. PubMed 36608654.
Backbone
  Vector backbone: pLX_TRC317
  Backbone manufacturer: Broad Institute Genetic Perturbation Platform
  Backbone size w/o insert (bp): 8264
  Vector type: Mammalian Expression, Lentiviral
  Selectable markers: Puromycin
Growth in bacteria
  Bacterial resistance: Ampicillin, 100 μg/mL
  Growth temperature: 37°C
  Growth strain: NEB Stable
  Copy number: High Copy
Gene/Insert
  Gene/Insert name: KCNIP4
  Species: H. sapiens (human)
  Insert size (bp): 956
  Entrez Gene: KCNIP4 (a.k.a. CALP, KCHIP4)
  Promoter: EF1a
  Tag / fusion protein: V5 (C terminal on insert)
  Cloning method: Gateway Cloning
  Sequencing primers: 5′ GGGTGGAGACTGAAGTTAGGCCAG; 3′ CACATAGCGTAAAAGGAGCAACATAG
Resource information
  A portion of this plasmid was derived from a plasmid made by: Broad Institute Genetic Perturbation Platform
Terms and licenses: Academic/Nonprofit Terms; Industry Terms: Not Available to Industry
Depositor comments: NM_025221.5 Please test multiple small colonies in case of plasmid recombination. To make this collection available in a timely manner, a portion of this collection was not fully sequenced by Addgene. If an Addgene verified full plasmid sequence is not available, please contact us prior to placing an order to request the full sequence.
How to cite: TFORF3405 was a gift from Feng Zhang (Addgene plasmid # 144881 ; http://n2t.net/addgene:144881 ; RRID:Addgene_144881)
