>Addgene plasmid #144881 | TFORF3405 | depositor partial sequence | sequence record 286758 | Insert
ATCGATTGATCAACAAGTTTGTACAAAAAAGTTGGCATGAATGTGCGGAGGGTGGAAAGCATTTCGGCTC
AGCTGGAGGAGGCCAGCTCTACAGGCGGTTTCCTGTACGCTCAGAACAGCACCAAGCGCAGCATTAAAGA
GCGGCTCATGAAGCTCTTGCCCTGCTCAGCTGCCAAAACGTCGTCTCCTGCTATTCAAAACAGCGTGGAA
GATGAACTGGAGATGGCCACCGTCAGGCATCGGCCCGAAGCCCTTGAGCTTCTGGAAGCCCAGAGCAAAT
TTACCAAGAAAGAGCTTCAGATCCTTTACAGAGGATTTAAGAACGAATGCCCCAGTGGTGTTGTTAATGA
AGAAACCTTCAAAGAGATTTACTCGCAGTTCTTTCCACAGGGAGACTCTACAACATATGCACATTTTCTG
TTCAATGCATTTGATACAGACCACAATGGAGCTGTGAGTTTCGAGGATTTCATCAAAGGTCTTTCCATTT
TGCTCCGGGGGACAGTACAAGAAAAACTCAATTGGGCATTTAATCTGTATGACATAAATAAAGATGGCTA
CATCACTAAAGAGGAAATGCTTGATATAATGAAAGCAATATACGATATGATGGGTAAATGTACATATCCT
GTCCTCAAAGAAGATGCTCCCAGACAACACGTTGAAACATTTTTTCAGAAAATGGACAAAAATAAAGATG
GGGTTGTTACCATAGATGAGTTCATTGAAAGCTGCCAAAAAGATGAAAACATAATGCGCTCCATGCAGCT
CTTTGAAAATGTGATTTACCCAACTTTCTTGTACAAAGTGGTTGATATCGGTAAGCCTATCCCTAACCCT
CTCCTCGGTCTCGATTCTACGTAGTAATGAACTAGTCCGTAACTTGAAAGTATTTCGATTTCTTGGCTTT
ATATATCTTGTGGAAAGGACGAGATGACTATTTTGACTTTCTTTCT
