>Addgene plasmid #144881 | TFORF3405 | depositor partial sequence | sequence record 286759 | Barcode
GATGACTATTTTGACTTTCTTTCT
